Addgene plasmid #127442: pB2AR-miRFP670nano
Purpose: Beta-2-adrenergic receptor internally tagged with miRFP670nano
Depositing lab: Vladislav Verkhusha. Depositing organization: University of Helsinki. Publication: Smallest near-infrared fluorescent protein evolved from cyanobacteriochrome as versatile tag for spectral multiplexing. Oliinyk OS, Shemetov AA, Pletnev S, Shcherbakova DM, Verkhusha VV. Nat Commun. 2019 Jan 17;10(1):279. doi: 10.1038/s41467-018-08050-8. PubMed 30655515.
Backbone
  Vector backbone: pcDNA
  Vector type: Mammalian Expression
Growth in bacteria
  Bacterial resistance: Ampicillin, 100 μg/mL
  Growth temperature: 37°C
  Growth strain: DH5alpha
  Copy number: High Copy
Gene/Insert
  Gene/Insert name: B2AR-miRFP670nano
  Species: H. sapiens (human), Synthetic
  Insert size (bp): 1722
  Entrez Gene: ADRB2 (a.k.a. ADRB2R, ADRBR, ARB2, B2AR, BAR, BETA2AR)
  Promoter: CMV
  Cloning method: Unknown
  Sequencing primers: 5′ CMV Forward; 3′ BGH Reverse
Terms and licenses: Academic/Nonprofit Terms; Industry Terms: Not Available to Industry
How to cite: pB2AR-miRFP670nano was a gift from Vladislav Verkhusha (Addgene plasmid # 127442 ; http://n2t.net/addgene:127442 ; RRID:Addgene_127442)
