[The description below was written by a language model from this plasmid's Addgene catalogue record and pLannotate feature annotations shown in this document.]
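Description:
pB2AR-miRFP670nano is a pcDNA-based mammalian expression plasmid of about 7.1 kb that encodes the human beta-2-adrenergic receptor (ADRB2) carrying an internal miRFP670nano tag. It is propagated in E. coli from a high-copy ColE1/pUC-type origin under ampicillin selection (AmpR with its bla promoter). It also carries an f1 origin for single-stranded DNA production. An SV40 early promoter drives a neomycin/kanamycin phosphotransferase gene followed by an SV40 polyadenylation signal, the usual arrangement for G418 selection of stably transfected mammalian cells.

The 1,722 bp fusion insert is expressed from the CMV immediate-early enhancer and promoter and terminated by the bovine growth hormone polyadenylation signal. A T7 promoter lies just upstream of the insert. In the feature table, the miRFP670nano coding sequence sits between two receptor-derived segments, which fits the recorded design of a tag inserted within the receptor rather than at a terminus. The automated annotation labels those flanking segments as partial matches to a gerbil beta-1 adrenergic receptor and a silk moth serotonin receptor. These are most likely homology hits to conserved GPCR regions, since the catalogue identifies the gene as human ADRB2. The exact insertion position within the receptor is not stated.

miRFP670nano is a small, constitutively fluorescent near-infrared protein derived from a Nostoc punctiforme cyanobacteriochrome, and it needs biliverdin as its chromophore. The construct allows the receptor to be visualised in mammalian cells in the near-infrared channel, and it illustrates the use of this compact protein as an internal tag compatible with spectral multiplexing alongside visible-range fluorophores.
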