Features (pLannotate 1.2.2; 22 found; start..end, strand, type, name):
    176..555     +  enhancer       CMV enhancer: human cytomegalovirus immediate early enhancer
    556..759     +  promoter       CMV promoter: human cytomegalovirus (CMV) immediate early promoter
    755..788     +  LTR            5' LTR (truncated) (fragment): truncated 5' long terminal repeat (LTR) from HIV-1
    804..822     +  promoter       T7 promoter: promoter for bacteriophage T7 RNA polymerase
   1319..1537    +  CDS            ADRB1: ADRB1_MERUN - Experimental evidence at transcript level: Swiss-Prot protein existence level 2. Beta-adrenergic receptors mediate the catecholamine-induced activation of adenylate cyclase through the action of G proteins. This receptor binds epinephrine and norepinephrine with approximately equal affinity. Mediates Ras activation through G(s)-alpha- and cAMP-mediated signaling (By similarity). In dorsal pons neurons, involved in the regulation of sleep/wake behaviors (By similarity). From Meriones unguiculatus (Mongolian jird) (Gerbillus unguiculatus).
   1610..2050    +  CDS            miRFP670nano: miRFP670nano is a basic (constitutively fluorescent) near ir fluorescent protein published in 2019, derived from Nostoc punctiforme. It has very low acid sensitivity. It requires the cofactor biliverdin for fluorescence.
   2123..2356    +  CDS            5HTR_BOMMO (fragment): Experimental evidence at transcript level: Swiss-Prot protein existence level 2. This is a receptor for 5-hydroxytryptamine (serotonin), a biogenic hormone that function as a neurotransmitter, a hormone, and a mitogen. From Bombyx mori (Silk moth).
   2617..2841    +  polyA_signal   bGH poly(A) signal: bovine growth hormone polyadenylation signal
   2845..2866    +  promoter       SV40 promoter (fragment): SV40 enhancer and early promoter
   2887..3315    +  rep_origin     f1 ori (sequence partly withheld): f1 bacteriophage origin of replication; arrow indicates direction of (+) strand synthesis
   3329..3658    +  promoter       SV40 promoter: SV40 enhancer and early promoter
   3725..4516    +  CDS            neo: KKA2_KLEPN - Also known as kan, nptII. Experimental evidence at protein level: Swiss-Prot protein existence level 1. Resistance to kanamycin, neomycin, paromomycin, ribostamycin, butirosin and gentamicin B. From Klebsiella pneumoniae.
   4540..4698    +  CDS            ble (fragment): BLE_KLEPN - Experimental evidence at protein level: Swiss-Prot protein existence level 1. Binding protein with a strong affinity to the bleomycin family of antibiotics. Binds to CL990; an antimitotic-antibiotic compound. From Klebsiella pneumoniae.
   4693..4814    +  polyA_signal   SV40 poly(A) signal: SV40 polyadenylation signal
   4887..4903    -  protein_bind   lac operator: The lac repressor binds to the lac operator to inhibit transcription in E. coli. This inhibition can be relieved by adding lactose or isopropyl-β-D-thiogalactopyranoside (IPTG). lac repressor encoded by lacI
   4911..4941    -  promoter       lac promoter: promoter for the E. coli lac operon
   4956..4977    -  protein_bind   CAP binding site: CAP binding activates transcription in the presence of cAMP. E. coli catabolite activator protein
   4990..5082    -  CDS            lacI (fragment): lac repressor; lacI; The lac repressor binds to the lac operator to inhibit transcription in E. coli. This inhibition can be relieved by adding lactose or isopropyl-β-D-thiogalactopyranoside (IPTG).
   5265..5853    -  rep_origin     ori: high-copy-number ColE1/pMB1/pBR322/pUC origin of replication
   6024..6884    -  CDS            AmpR: β-lactamase; bla; confers resistance to ampicillin, carbenicillin, and related antibiotics
   6885..6989    -  promoter       AmpR promoter: bla
   7048..21      -  misc_feature   bom (fragment) (across the origin): basis of mobility region from pBR322
>Addgene plasmid #127442 | pB2AR-miRFP670nano | addgene full sequence | sequence record 250420 | Addgene NGS Result
GCCGCATAGTTAAGCCAGTATCTGCTCCCTGCTTGTGTGTTGGAGGTCGCTGAGTAGTGCGCGAGCAAAA
TTTAAGCTACAACAAGGCAAGGCTTGACCGACAATTGCATGAAGAATCTGCTTAGGGTTAGGCGTTTTGC
GCTGCTTCGCGATGTACGGGCCAGATATACGCGTTGACATTGATTATTGACTAGTTATTAATAGTAATCA
ATTACGGGGTCATTAGTTCATAGCCCATATATGGAGTTCCGCGTTACATAACTTACGGTAAATGGCCCGC
CTGGCTGACCGCCCAACGACCCCCGCCCATTGACGTCAATAATGACGTATGTTCCCATAGTAACGCCAAT
AGGGACTTTCCATTGACGTCAATGGGTGGAGTATTTACGGTAAACTGCCCACTTGGCAGTACATCAAGTG
TATCATATGCCAAGTACGCCCCCTATTGACGTCAATGACGGTAAATGGCCCGCCTGGCATTATGCCCAGT
ACATGACCTTATGGGACTTTCCTACTTGGCAGTACATCTACGTATTAGTCATCGCTATTACCATGGTGAT
GCGGTTTTGGCAGTACATCAATGGGCGTGGATAGCGGTTTGACTCACGGGGATTTCCAAGTCTCCACCCC
ATTGACGTCAATGGGAGTTTGTTTTGGCACCAAAATCAACGGGACTTTCCAAAATGTCGTAACAACTCCG
CCCCATTGACGCAAATGGGCGGTAGGCGTGTACGGTGGGAGGTCTATATAAGCAGAGCTCTCTGGCTAAC
TAGAGAACCCACTGCTTACTGGCTTATCGAAATTAATACGACTCACTATAGGGAGACCCAAGCTGGCTAG
CATGGGGCAACCCGGGAACGGCAGCGCCTTCTTGCTGGCACCCAATAGAAGCCATGCGCCGGACCACGAC
GTCACGCAGCAAAGGGACGAGGTGTGGGTGGTGGGCATGGGCATCGTCATGTCTCTCATCGTCCTGGCCA
TCGTGTTTGGCAATGTGCTGGTCATCACAGCCATTGCCAAGTTCGAGCGTCTGCAGACGGTCACCAACTA
CTTCATCACTTCACTGGCCTGTGCTGATCTGGTCATGGGCCTGGCAGTGGTGCCCTTTGGGGCCGCCCAT
ATTCTTATGAAAATGTGGACTTTTGGCAACTTCTGGTGCGAGTTTTGGACTTCCATTGATGTGCTGTGCG
TCACGGCCAGCATTGAGACCCTGTGCGTGATCGCAGTGGATCGCTACTTTGCCATTACTTCACCTTTCAA
GTACCAGAGCCTGCTGACCAAGAATAAGGCCCGGGTGATCATTCTGATGGTGTGGATTGTGTCAGGCCTT
ACCTCCTTCTTGCCCATTCAGATGCACTGGTACCGGGCCACCCACCAGGAAGCCATCAACTGCTATGCCA
ATGAGACCTGCTGTGACTTCTTCACGAACCAAGCCTATGCCATTGCCTCTTCCATCGTGTCCTTCTACGT
TCCCCTGGTGATCATGGTCTTCGTCTACTCCAGGGTCTTTCAGGAGGCCAAAAGGCAGCTCCAGAAGATT
GACAAATCTGAGGGCCGCTTCCATGTCCAGAACCTTAGCCAGGTGGAGGGATCCGGTGGGGGAGGCAGCA
TGGCAAACCTGGACAAGATGCTGAATACCACAGTAACAGAGGTGCGGCAGTTCCTGCAGGTGGACAGAGT
GTGCGTGTTCCAGTTTGAGGAGGATTATAGCGGAGTGGTGGTGGTGGAGGCCGTGGACGATAGGTGGATC
TCCATCCTGAAGACCCAGGTGCGGGATAGATACTTCATGGAGACAAGGGGCGAGGAGTATTCTCACGGCC
GCTACCAGGCCATCGCCGACATCTACACCGCAAACCTGACAGAGTGCTACAGGGATCTGCTGACACAGTT
TCAGGTGAGAGCAATCCTGGCCGTGCCCATCCTGCAGGGCAAGAAGCTGTGGGGCCTGTTGGTGGCACAC
CAGCTGGCGGCCCCTAGACAGTGGCAGACCTGGGAGATCGACTTTCTGAAGCAGCAGGCCGTGGTGGTGG
GCATCGCCATCCAGCAGAGCGGAGGTGGCGGGAGCACCGGTCAGGATGGGCGGACGGGGCATGGACTCCG
CAGATCTTCCAAGTTCTGCTTGAAGGAGCACAAAGCCCTCAAGACGTTAGGCATCATCATGGGCACTTTC
ACCCTCTGCTGGCTGCCCTTCTTCATCGTTAACATTGTGCATGTGATCCAGGATAACCTCATCCGTAAGG
AAGTTTACATCCTCCTAAATTGGATAGGCTATGTCAATTCTGGTTTCAATCCCCTTATCTACTGCCGGAG
CCCAGATTTCAGGATTGCCTTCCAGGAGCTTCTGTGCCTGCGCAGGTCTTCTTTGAAGGCCTATGGGAAT
GGCTACTCCAGCAACGGCAACACAGGGGAGCAGAGTGGATATCACGTGGAACAGGAGAAAGAAAATAAAC
TGCTGTGTGAAGACCTCCCAGGCACGGAAGACTTTGTGGGCCATCAAGGTACTGTGCCTAGCGATAACAT
TGATTCACAAGGGAGGAATTGTAGTACAAATGACTCACTGCTGTAAGCGGCCGCTCGAGTCTAGAGGGCC
CGTTTAAACCCGCTGATCAGCCTCGACTGTGCCTTCTAGTTGCCAGCCATCTGTTGTTTGCCCCTCCCCC
GTGCCTTCCTTGACCCTGGAAGGTGCCACTCCCACTGTCCTTTCCTAATAAAATGAGGAAATTGCATCGC
ATTGTCTGAGTAGGTGTCATTCTATTCTGGGGGGTGGGGTGGGGCAGGACAGCAAGGGGGAGGATTGGGA
AGACAATAGCAGGCATGCTGGGGATGCGGTGGGCTCTATGGCTTCTGAGGCGGAAAGAACCAGCTGGGGC
TCTAGGGGGTATCCCC
[124 nt withheld, positions 2887-3010]
C
[91 nt withheld, positions 3012-3102]
A
[49 nt withheld, positions 3104-3152]
CCTTTGACGTTGGAGTCCACGTTCTTT
[37 nt withheld, positions 3180-3216]
ACCCTATCTCGGTCTATTCTTTTGATTTATAAGGGATTTTGCCGATTTCGGCCTATTGGTTAAAAAATGA
GCTGATTTAACAAAAATTTAACGCGAATTAATTCTGTGGAATGTGTGTCAGTTAGGGTGTGGAAAGTCCC
CAGGCTCCCCAGCAGGCAGAAGTATGCAAAGCATGCATCTCAATTAGTCAGCAACCAGGTGTGGAAAGTC
CCCAGGCTCCCCAGCAGGCAGAAGTATGCAAAGCATGCATCTCAATTAGTCAGCAACCATAGTCCCGCCC
CTAACTCCGCCCATCCCGCCCCTAACTCCGCCCAGTTCCGCCCATTCTCCGCCCCATGGCTGACTAATTT
TTTTTATTTATGCAGAGGCCGAGGCCGCCTCTGCCTCTGAGCTATTCCAGAAGTAGTGAGGAGGCTTTTT
TGGAGGCCTAGGCTTTTGCAAAAAGCTCCCGGGAGCTTGTATATCCATTTTCGGATCTGATCAAGAGACA
GGATGAGGATCGTTTCGCATGATTGAACAAGATGGATTGCACGCAGGTTCTCCGGCCGCTTGGGTGGAGA
GGCTATTCGGCTATGACTGGGCACAACAGACAATCGGCTGCTCTGATGCCGCCGTGTTCCGGCTGTCAGC
GCAGGGGCGCCCGGTTCTTTTTGTCAAGACCGACCTGTCCGGTGCCCTGAATGAACTGCAGGACGAGGCA
GCGCGGCTATCGTGGCTGGCCACGACGGGCGTTCCTTGCGCAGCTGTGCTCGACGTTGTCACTGAAGCGG
GAAGGGACTGGCTGCTATTGGGCGAAGTGCCGGGGCAGGATCTCCTGTCATCTCACCTTGCTCCTGCCGA
GAAAGTATCCATCATGGCTGATGCAATGCGGCGGCTGCATACGCTTGATCCGGCTACCTGCCCATTCGAC
CACCAAGCGAAACATCGCATCGAGCGAGCACGTACTCGGATGGAAGCCGGTCTTGTCGATCAGGATGATC
TGGACGAAGAGCATCAGGGGCTCGCGCCAGCCGAACTGTTCGCCAGGCTCAAGGCGCGCATGCCCGACGG
CGAGGATCTCGTCGTGACCCATGGCGATGCCTGCTTGCCGAATATCATGGTGGAAAATGGCCGCTTTTCT
GGATTCATCGACTGTGGCCGGCTGGGTGTGGCGGACCGCTATCAGGACATAGCGTTGGCTACCCGTGATA
TTGCTGAAGAGCTTGGCGGCGAATGGGCTGACCGCTTCCTCGTGCTTTACGGTATCGCCGCTCCCGATTC
GCAGCGCATCGCCTTCTATCGCCTTCTTGACGAGTTCTTCTGAGCGGGACTCTGGGGTTCGAAATGACCG
ACCAAGCGACGCCCAACCTGCCATCACGAGATTTCGATTCCACCGCCGCCTTCTATGAAAGGTTGGGCTT
CGGAATCGTTTTCCGGGACGCCGGCTGGATGATCCTCCAGCGCGGGGATCTCATGCTGGAGTTCTTCGCC
CACCCCAACTTGTTTATTGCAGCTTATAATGGTTACAAATAAAGCAATAGCATCACAAATTTCACAAATA
AAGCATTTTTTTCACTGCATTCTAGTTGTGGTTTGTCCAAACTCATCAATGTATCTTATCATGTCTGTAT
ACCGTCGACCTCTAGCTAGAGCTTGGCGTAATCATGGTCATAGCTGTTTCCTGTGTGAAATTGTTATCCG
CTCACAATTCCACACAACATACGAGCCGGAAGCATAAAGTGTAAAGCCTGGGGTGCCTAATGAGTGAGCT
AACTCACATTAATTGCGTTGCGCTCACTGCCCGCTTTCCAGTCGGGAAACCTGTCGTGCCAGCTGCATTA
ATGAATCGGCCAACGCGCGGGGAGAGGCGGTTTGCGTATTGGGCGCTCTTCCGCTTCCTCGCTCACTGAC
TCGCTGCGCTCGGTCGTTCGGCTGCGGCGAGCGGTATCAGCTCACTCAAAGGCGGTAATACGGTTATCCA
CAGAATCAGGGGATAACGCAGGAAAGAACATGTGAGCAAAAGGCCAGCAAAAGGCCAGGAACCGTAAAAA
GGCCGCGTTGCTGGCGTTTTTCCATAGGCTCCGCCCCCCTGACGAGCATCACAAAAATCGACGCTCAAGT
CAGAGGTGGCGAAACCCGACAGGACTATAAAGATACCAGGCGTTTCCCCCTGGAAGCTCCCTCGTGCGCT
CTCCTGTTCCGACCCTGCCGCTTACCGGATACCTGTCCGCCTTTCTCCCTTCGGGAAGCGTGGCGCTTTC
TCATAGCTCACGCTGTAGGTATCTCAGTTCGGTGTAGGTCGTTCGCTCCAAGCTGGGCTGTGTGCACGAA
CCCCCCGTTCAGCCCGACCGCTGCGCCTTATCCGGTAACTATCGTCTTGAGTCCAACCCGGTAAGACACG
ACTTATCGCCACTGGCAGCAGCCACTGGTAACAGGATTAGCAGAGCGAGGTATGTAGGCGGTGCTACAGA
GTTCTTGAAGTGGTGGCCTAACTACGGCTACACTAGAAGAACAGTATTTGGTATCTGCGCTCTGCTGAAG
CCAGTTACCTTCGGAAAAAGAGTTGGTAGCTCTTGATCCGGCAAACAAACCACCGCTGGTAGCGGTGGTT
TTTTTGTTTGCAAGCAGCAGATTACGCGCAGAAAAAAAGGATCTCAAGAAGATCCTTTGATCTTTTCTAC
GGGGTCTGACGCTCAGTGGAACGAAAACTCACGTTAAGGGATTTTGGTCATGAGATTATCAAAAAGGATC
TTCACCTAGATCCTTTTAAATTAAAAATGAAGTTTTAAATCAATCTAAAGTATATATGAGTAAACTTGGT
CTGACAGTTACCAATGCTTAATCAGTGAGGCACCTATCTCAGCGATCTGTCTATTTCGTTCATCCATAGT
TGCCTGACTCCCCGTCGTGTAGATAACTACGATACGGGAGGGCTTACCATCTGGCCCCAGTGCTGCAATG
ATACCGCGAGACCCACGCTCACCGGCTCCAGATTTATCAGCAATAAACCAGCCAGCCGGAAGGGCCGAGC
GCAGAAGTGGTCCTGCAACTTTATCCGCCTCCATCCAGTCTATTAATTGTTGCCGGGAAGCTAGAGTAAG
TAGTTCGCCAGTTAATAGTTTGCGCAACGTTGTTGCCATTGCTACAGGCATCGTGGTGTCACGCTCGTCG
TTTGGTATGGCTTCATTCAGCTCCGGTTCCCAACGATCAAGGCGAGTTACATGATCCCCCATGTTGTGCA
AAAAAGCGGTTAGCTCCTTCGGTCCTCCGATCGTTGTCAGAAGTAAGTTGGCCGCAGTGTTATCACTCAT
GGTTATGGCAGCACTGCATAATTCTCTTACTGTCATGCCATCCGTAAGATGCTTTTCTGTGACTGGTGAG
TACTCAACCAAGTCATTCTGAGAATAGTGTATGCGGCGACCGAGTTGCTCTTGCCCGGCGTCAATACGGG
ATAATACCGCGCCACATAGCAGAACTTTAAAAGTGCTCATCATTGGAAAACGTTCTTCGGGGCGAAAACT
CTCAAGGATCTTACCGCTGTTGAGATCCAGTTCGATGTAACCCACTCGTGCACCCAACTGATCTTCAGCA
TCTTTTACTTTCACCAGCGTTTCTGGGTGAGCAAAAACAGGAAGGCAAAATGCCGCAAAAAAGGGAATAA
GGGCGACACGGAAATGTTGAATACTCATACTCTTCCTTTTTCAATATTATTGAAGCATTTATCAGGGTTA
TTGTCTCATGAGCGGATACATATTTGAATGTATTTAGAAAAATAAACAAATAGGGGTTCCGCGCACATTT
CCCCGAAAAGTGCCACCTGACGTCGACGGATCGGGAGATCTCCCGATCCCCTATGGTGCACTCTCAGTAC
AATCTGCTCTGAT
