>Addgene plasmid #127442 | pB2AR-miRFP670nano | depositor partial sequence | sequence record 243911 | pB2AR-miRFP670nano Partial Sequence
TGGCTAGCATGGGGCAACCCGGGAACGGCAGCGCCTTCTTGCTGGCACCCAATAGAAGCCATGCGCCGGA
CCACGACGTCACGCAGCAAAGGGACGAGGTGTGGGTGGTGGGCATGGGCATCGTCATGTCTCTCATCGTC
CTGGCCATCGTGTTTGGCAATGTGCTGGTCATCACAGCCATTGCCAAGTTCGAGCGTCTGCAGACGGTCA
CCAACTACTTCATCACTTCACTGGCCTGTGCTGATCTGGTCATGGGCCTGGCAGTGGTGCCCTTTGGGGC
CGCCCATATTCTTATGAAAATGTGGACTTTTGGCAACTTCTGGTGCGAGTTTTGGACTTCCATTGATGTG
CTGTGCGTCACGGCCAGCATTGAGACCCTGTGCGTGATCGCAGTGGATCGCTACTTTGCCATTACTTCAC
CTTTCAAGTACCAGAGCCTGCTGACCAAGAATAAGGCCCGGGTGATCATTCTGATGGTGTGGATTGTGTC
AGGCCTTACCTCCTTCTTGCCCATTCAGATGCACTGGTACCGGGCCACCCACCAGGAAGCCATCAACTGC
TATGCCAATGAGACCTGCTGTGACTTCTTCACGAACCAAGCCTATGCCATTGCCTCTTCCATCGTGTCCT
TCTACGTTCCCCTGGTGATCATGGTCTTCGTCTACTCCAGGGTCTTTCAGGAGGCCAAAAGGCAGCTCCA
GAAGATTGACAAATCTGAGGGCCGCTTCCATGTCCAGAACCTTAGCCAGGTGGAGGGATCCGGTGGGGGA
GGCAGCATGGCAAACCTGGACAAGATGCTGAATACCACAGTAACAGAGGTGCGGCAGTTCCTGCAGGTGG
ACAGAGTGTGCGTGTTCCAGTTTGAGGAGGATTATAGCGGAGTGGTGGTGGTGGAGGCCGTGGACGATAG
GTGGATCTCCATCCTGAAGACCCAGGTGCGGGATAGATACTTCATGGAGACAAGGGGCGAGGAGTATTCT
CACGGCCGCTACCAGGCCATCGCCGACATCTACACCGCAAACCTGACAGAGTGCTACAGGGATCTGCTGA
CACAGTTTCAGGTGAGAGCAATCCTGGCCGTGCCCATCCTGCAGGGCAAGAAGCTGTGGGGCCTGTTGGT
GGCACACCAGCTGGCGGCCCCTAGACAGTGGCAGACCTGGGAGATCGACTTTCTGAAGCAGCAGGCCGTG
GTGGTGGGCATCGCCATCCAGCAGAGCGGAGGTGGCGGGAGCACCGGTCAGGATGGGCGGACGGGGCATG
GACTCCGCAGATCTTCCAAGTTCTGCTTGAAGGAGCACAAAGCCCTCAAGACGTTAGGCATCATCATGGG
CACTTTCACCCTCTGCTGGCTGCCCTTCTTCATCGTTAACATTGTGCATGTGATCCAGGATAACCTCATC
CGTAAGGAAGTTTACATCCTCCTAAATTGGATAGGCTATGTCAATTCTGGTTTCAATCCCCTTATCTACT
GCCGGAGCCCAGATTTCAGGATTGCCTTCCAGGAGCTTCTGTGCCTGCGCAGGTCTTCTTTGAAGGCCTA
TGGGAATGGCTACTCCAGCAACGGCAACACAGGGGAGCAGAGTGGATATCACGTGGAACAGGAGAAAGAA
AATAAACTGCTGTGTGAAGACCTCCCAGGCACGGAAGACTTTGTGGGCCATCAAGGTACTGTGCCTAGCG
ATAACATTGATTCACAAGGGAGGAATTGTAGTACAAATGACTCACTGCTGTAAGCGGCCGCTCGA
